>Addgene plasmid #159329 | MIGR1-CD5 | addgene full sequence | sequence record 314872 | Addgene NGS Result
AGCCCTTTGTACACCCTAAGCCTCCGCCTCCTCTTCCTCCATCCGCCCCGTCTCTCCCCCTTGAACCTCC
TCGTTCGACCCCGCCTCGATCCTCCCTTTATCCAGCCCTCACTCCTTCTCTAGGCGCCGGAATTAGATCC
CATTATCCATGGACTCCCACGAAGTGCTGCTGGCTGCCACGTACCTGCTGGGAACGCTGGCGGCTTTCTG
CCTCGGACAGTCTGGAAGGGGTGGCCTAGATATCCAGGTGATGCTAAGTGGCTCCAACTCCAAGTGTCAG
GGTCAAGTGGAGATCCAGATGGAAAACAAGTGGAAAACAGTGTGCAGTTCCAGTTGGAGGCTGAGCCAGG
ACCATTCGAAAAATGCCCAGCAGGCCTCTGCAGTGTGCAAAGAGCTGAGATGTGGTGACCCCTTGGCCCT
TGGTCCTTTCCCTTCATTGAACAGACCCCAGAACCAGGTCTTCTGCCAAGGATCTCCGTGGTCTATATCC
AACTGCAACAACACAAGTTCACAAGACCAGTGCCTTCCGCTGAGCCTGATCTGCCTAGAGCCCCAGAGAA
CGACACCTCCACCCACAACCACCCCACCCACCACCGTGCCAGAGCCCACAGCTCCTCCCAGATTGCAGCT
GGTGCCAGGACACGAAGGCCTGAGGTGCACAGGTGTGGTGGAATTCTACAATGGCAGCTGGGGTGGCACC
ATCCTCTACAAGGCCAAGGACAGGCCCCTGGGCCTGGGGAACCTCATCTGTAAGTCTCTGCAGTGTGGCT
CTTTCTTGACACATCTGTCCGGGACAGAGGCAGCAGGGACACCAGCTCCTGCAGAGCTGAGGGACCCCAG
GCCCTTGCCAATTCGATGGGAGGCCCCGAACGGGAGCTGTGTCTCACTACAGCAGTGCTTCCAGAAAACA
ACGGCCCAGGAGGGCGGCCAGGCGCTCACCGTCATCTGCTCTGATTTCCAGCCCAAGGTTCAGAGCCGCC
TGGTCGGGGGCAGCAGTGTGTGTGAGGGCATCGCTGAAGTGCGCCAGAGATCACAGTGGGAGGCCCTGTG
TGACAGTTCTGCAGCCAGGGGCCGGGGACGGTGGGAAGAGCTATGTCGGGAGCAGCAGTGTGGCGACCTC
ATCTCCTTCCACACGGTGGATGCTGACAAAACCTCCCCCGGGTTCCTCTGTGCCCAGGAGAAGCTGTCTC
AGTGTTACCATCTCCAGAAAAAAAAACACTGCAACAAGAGGGTATTCGTCACATGCCAAGACCCAAACCC
AGCAGGCCTGGCCCCAGGCACTGTGGCAAGCATCATCCTGACCCTTGTACTCCTGGTGGTGCTGCTGGCC
ATGTGTGGTCCTCTGGTCTACAAGAAGCTGGTGAAGAAATTTCGTCAGAAAAAGCAGCGTCAGTGGATTG
GCCCCACAGGAGTGAACCAGAACATGTCTTTCCATCGAAGCCACACAGCAACTGTGCGGTCCCAAGTTGA
GAACCCAACAGCCTCTCATGTGGACAATGAATACAGCCAGCCTCCCAGGAACTCTCACCTGTCTGCTTAT
CCAGCTCTGGAAGGAGCCCTACACCGATCTTCTACACAACCTGACAACTCCTCTGACAGTGACTATGACC
TGCAAGTGGCTCAGAGACTGTAAAATTCCGCCCCCCCCCCCTAACGTTACTGGCCGAAGCCGCTTGGAAT
AAGGCCGGTGTGCGTTTGTCTATATGTTATTTTCCACCATATTGCCGTCTTTTGGCAATGTGAGGGCCCG
GAAACCTGGCCCTGTCTTCTTGACGAGCATTCCTAGGGGTCTTTCCCCTCTCGCCAAAGGAATGCAAGGT
CTGTTGAATGTCGTGAAGGAAGCAGTTCCTCTGGAAGCTTCTTGAAGACAAACAACGTCTGTAGCGACCC
TTTGCAGGCAGCGGAACCCCCCACCTGGCGACAGGTGCCTCTGCGGCCAAAAGCCACGTGTATAAGATAC
ACCTGCAAAGGCGGCACAACCCCAGTGCCACGTTGTGAGTTGGATAGTTGTGGAAAGAGTCAAATGGCTC
TCCTCAAGCGTATTCAACAAGGGGCTGAAGGATGCCCAGAAGGTACCCCATTGTATGGGATCTGATCTGG
GGCCTCGGTGCACATGCTTTACATGTGTTTAGTCGAGGTTAAAAAAACGTCTAGGCCCCCCGAACCACGG
GGACGTGGTTTTCCTTTGAAAAACACGATGATAATATGGCCACAACCATGGTGAGCAAGGGCGAGGAGCT
GTTCACCGGGGTGGTGCCCATCCTGGTCGAGCTGGACGGCGACGTAAACGGCCACAAGTTCAGCGTGTCT
GGCGAGGGCGAGGGCGATGCCACCTACGGCAAGCTGACCCTGAAGTTCATCTGCACCACCGGCAAGCTGC
CCGTGCCCTGGCCCACCCTCGTGACCACCCTGACCTACGGCGTGCAGTGCTTCAGCCGCTACCCCGACCA
CATGAAGCAGCACGACTTCTTCAAGTCCGCCATGCCCGAAGGCTACGTCCAGGAGCGCACCATCTTCTTC
AAGGACGACGGCAACTACAAGACCCGCGCCGAGGTGAAGTTCGAGGGCGACACCCTGGTGAACCGCATCG
AGCTGAAGGGCATCGACTTCAAGGAGGACGGCAACATCCTGGGGCACAAGCTGGAGTACAACTACAACAG
CCACAACGTCTATATCATGGCCGACAAGCAGAAGAACGGCATCAAGGCGAACTTCAAGATCCGCCACAAC
ATCGAGGACGGCAGCGTGCAGCTCGCCGACCACTACCAGCAGAACACCCCCATCGGCGACGGCCCCGTGC
TGCTGCCCGACAACCACTACCTGAGCACCCAGTCCGCCCTGAGCAAAGACCCCAACGAGAAGCGCGATCA
CATGGTCCTGCTGGAGTTCGTGACCGCCGCCGGGATCACTCTCGGCATGGACGAGCTGTACAAGTAATGA
ATTAATTAAGAATTATCAAGCTTATCGATACCGTCGACCTGCAGCCAAGCTTATCGATAAAATAAAAGAT
TTTATTTAGTCTCCAGAAAAAGGGGGGAATGAAAGACCCCACCTGTAGGTTTGGCAAGCTAGCTTAAGTA
ACGCCATTTTGCAAGGCATGGAAAATACATAACTGAGAATAGAGAAGTTCAGATCAAGGTTAGGAACAGA
GAGACAGCAGAATATGGGCCAAACAGGATATCTGTGGTAAGCAGTTCCTGCCCCGGCTCAGGGCCAAGAA
CAGATGGTCCCCAGATGCGGTCCCGCCCTCAGCAGTTTCTAGAGAACCATCAGATGTTTCCAGGGTGCCC
CAAGGACCTGAAATGACCCTGTGCCTTATTTGAACTAACCAATCAGTTCGCTTCTCGCTTCTGTTCGCGC
GCTTCTGCTCCCCGAGCTCAATAAAAGAGCCCACAACCCCTCACTCGGCGCGCCAGTCCTCCGATAGACT
GCGTCGCCCGGGTACCCGTGTATCCAATAAACCCTCTTGCAGTTGCATCCGACTTGTGGTCTCGCTGTTC
CTTGGGAGGGTCTCCTCTGAGTGATTGACTACCCGTCAGCGGGGGTCTTTCATGGGTAACAGTTTCTTGA
AGTTGGAGAACAACATTCTGAGGGTAGGAGTCGAATATTAAGTAATCCTGACTCAATTAGCCACTGTTTT
GAATCCACATACTCCAATACTCCTGAAATAGTTCATTATGGACAGCGCAGAAAGAGCTGGGGAGAATTGT
GAAATTGTTATCCGCTCACAATTCCACACAACATACGAGCCGGAAGCATAAAGTGTAAAGCCTGGGGTGC
CTAATGAGTGAGCTAACTCACATTAATTGCGTTGCGCTCACTGCCCGCTTTCCAGTCGGGAAACCTGTCG
TGCCAGCTGCATTAATGAATCGGCCAACGCGCGGGGAGAGGCGGTTTGCGTATTGGGCGCTCTTCCGCTT
CCTCGCTCACTGACTCGCTGCGCTCGGTCGTTCGGCTGCGGCGAGCGGTATCAGCTCACTCAAAGGCGGT
AATACGGTTATCCACAGAATCAGGGGATAACGCAGGAAAGAACATGTGAGCAAAAGGCCAGCAAAAGGCC
AGGAACCGTAAAAAGGCCGCGTTGCTGGCGTTTTTCCATAGGCTCCGCCCCCCTGACGAGCATCACAAAA
ATCGACGCTCAAGTCAGAGGTGGCGAAACCCGACAGGACTATAAAGATACCAGGCGTTTCCCCCTGGAAG
CTCCCTCGTGCGCTCTCCTGTTCCGACCCTGCCGCTTACCGGATACCTGTCCGCCTTTCTCCCTTCGGGA
AGCGTGGCGCTTTCTCATAGCTCACGCTGTAGGTATCTCAGTTCGGTGTAGGTCGTTCGCTCCAAGCTGG
GCTGTGTGCACGAACCCCCCGTTCAGCCCGACCGCTGCGCCTTATCCGGTAACTATCGTCTTGAGTCCAA
CCCGGTAAGACACGACTTATCGCCACTGGCAGCAGCCACTGGTAACAGGATTAGCAGAGCGAGGTATGTA
GGCGGTGCTACAGAGTTCTTGAAGTGGTGGCCTAACTACGGCTACACTAGAAGAACAGTATTTGGTATCT
GCGCTCTGCTGAAGCCAGTTACCTTCGGAAAAAGAGTTGGTAGCTCTTGATCCGGCAAACAAACCACCGC
TGGTAGCGGTGGTTTTTTTGTTTGCAAGCAGCAGATTACGCGCAGAAAAAAAGGATCTCAAGAAGATCCT
TTGATCTTTTCTACGGGGTCTGACGCTCAGTGGAACGAAAACTCACGTTAAGGGATTTTGGTCATGAGAT
TATCAAAAAGGATCTTCACCTAGATCCTTTTAAATTAAAAATGAAGTTTTAAATCAATCTAAAGTATATA
TGAGTAAACTTGGTCTGACAGTTACCAATGCTTAATCAGTGAGGCACCTATCTCAGCGATCTGTCTATTT
CGTTCATCCATAGTTGCCTGACTCCCCGTCGTGTAGATAACTACGATACGGGAGGGCTTACCATCTGGCC
CCAGTGCTGCAATGATACCGCGAGACCCACGCTCACCGGCTCCAGATTTATCAGCAATAAACCAGCCAGC
CGGAAGGGCCGAGCGCAGAAGTGGTCCTGCAACTTTATCCGCCTCCATCCAGTCTATTAATTGTTGCCGG
GAAGCTAGAGTAAGTAGTTCGCCAGTTAATAGTTTGCGCAACGTTGTTGCCATTGCTACAGGCATCGTGG
TGTCACGCTCGTCGTTTGGTATGGCTTCATTCAGCTCCGGTTCCCAACGATCAAGGCGAGTTACATGATC
CCCCATGTTGTGCAAAAAAGCGGTTAGCTCCTTCGGTCCTCCGATCGTTGTCAGAAGTAAGTTGGCCGCA
GTGTTATCACTCATGGTTATGGCAGCACTGCATAATTCTCTTACTGTCATGCCATCCGTAAGATGCTTTT
CTGTGACTGGTGAGTACTCAACCAAGTCATTCTGAGAATAGTGTATGCGGCGACCGAGTTGCTCTTGCCC
GGCGTCAATACGGGATAATACCGCGCCACATAGCAGAACTTTAAAAGTGCTCATCATTGGAAAACGTTCT
TCGGGGCGAAAACTCTCAAGGATCTTACCGCTGTTGAGATCCAGTTCGATGTAACCCACTCGTGCACCCA
ACTGATCTTCAGCATCTTTTACTTTCACCAGCGTTTCTGGGTGAGCAAAAACAGGAAGGCAAAATGCCGC
AAAAAAGGGAATAAGGGCGACACGGAAATGTTGAATACTCATACTCTTCCTTTTTCAATATTATTGAAGC
ATTTATCAGGGTTATTGTCTCATGAGCGGATACATATTTGAATGTATTTAGAAAAATAAACAAATAGGGG
TTCCGCGCACATTTCCCCGAAAAGTGCCACCTGACGTCTAAGAAACCATTATTATCATGACATTAACCTA
TAAAAATAGGCGTATCACGAGGCCCTTTCGTCTCGCGCGTTTCGGTGATGACGGTGAAAACCTCTGACAC
ATGCAGCTCCCGGAGACGGTCACAGCTTGTCTGTAAGCGGATGCCGGGAGCAGACAAGCCCGTCAGGGCG
CGTCAGCGGGTGTTGGCGGGTGTCGGGGCTGGCTTAACTATGCGGCATCAGAGCAGATTGTACTGAGAGT
GCACCATATGCGGTGTGAAATACCGCACAGATGCGTAAGGAGAAAATACCGCATCAGGCGCCATTCGCCA
TTCAGGCTGCGCAACTGTTGGGAAGGGCGATCGGTGCGGGCCTCTTCGCTATTACGCCAGCTGGCGAAAG
GGGGATGTGCTGCAAGGCGATTAAGTTGGGTAACGCCAGGGTTTTCCCAGTCACGACGTTGTAAAACGAC
GGCGCAAGGAATGGTGCATGCAAGGAGATGGCGCCCAACAGTCCCCCGGCCACGGGGCCTGCCACCATAC
CCACGCCGAAACAAGCGCTCATGAGCCCGAAGTGGCGAGCCCGATCTTCCCCATCGGTGATGTCGGCGAT
ATAGGCGCCAGCAACCGCACCTGTGGCGCCGGTGATGCCGGCCACGATGCGTCCGGCGTAGAGGCGATTA
GTCCAATTTGTTAAAGACAGGATATCAGTGGTCCAGGCTCTAGTTTTGACTCAACAATATCACCAGCTGA
AGCCTATAGAGTACGAGCCATAGATAAAATAAAAGATTTTATTTAGTCTCCAGAAAAAGGGGGGAATGAA
AGACCCCACCTGTAGGTTTGGCAAGCTAGCTTAAGTAACGCCATTTTGCAAGGCATGGAAAATACATAAC
TGAGAATAGAGAAGTTCAGATCAAGGTTAGGAACAGAGAGACAGCAGAATATGGGCCAAACAGGATATCT
GTGGTAAGCAGTTCCTGCCCCGGCTCAGGGCCAAGAACAGATGGTCCCCAGATGCGGTCCCGCCCTCAGC
AGTTTCTAGAGAACCATCAGATGTTTCCAGGGTGCCCCAAGGACCTGAAATGACCCTGTGCCTTATTTGA
ACTAACCAATCAGTTCGCTTCTCGCTTCTGTTCGCGCGCTTCTGCTCCCCGAGCTCAATAAAAGAGCCCA
CAACCCCTCACTCGGCGCGCCAGTCCTCCGATAGACTGCGTCGCCCGGGTACCCGTATTCCCAATAAAGC
CTCTTGCTGTTTGCATCCGAATCGTGGACTCGCTGATCCTTGGGAGGGTCTCCTCAGATTGATTGACTGC
CCACCTCGGGGGTCTTTCATTTGGAGGTTCCACCGAGATTTGGAGACCCCTGCCCAGGGACCACCGACCC
CCCCGCCGGGAGGTAAGCTGGCCAGCGGTCGTTTCGTGTCTGTCTCTGTCTTTGTGCGTGTTTGTGCCGG
CATCTAATGTTTGCGCCTGCGTCTGTACTAGTTAGCTAACTAGCTCTGTATCTGGCGGACCCGTGGTGGA
ACTGACGAGTTCTGAACACCCGGCCGCAACCCTGGGAGACGTCCCAGGGACTTTGGGGGCCGTTTTTGTG
GCCCGACCTGAGGAAGGGAGTCGATGTGGAATCCGACCCCGTCAGGATATGTGGTTCTGGTAGGAGACGA
GAACCTAAAACAGTTCCCGCCTCCGTCTGAATTTTTGCTTTCGGTTTGGAACCGAAGCCGCGCGTCTTGT
CTGCTGCAGCGCTGCAGCATCGTTCTGTGTTGTCTCTGTCTGACTGTGTTTCTGTATTTGTCTGAAAATT
AGGGCCAGACTGTTACCACTCCCTTAAGTTTGACCTTAGGTCACTGGAAAGATGTCGAGCGGATCGCTCA
CAACCAGTCGGTAGATGTCAAGAAGAGACGTTGGGTTACCTTCTGCTCTGCAGAATGGCCAACCTTTAAC
GTCGGATGGCCGCGAGACGGCACCTTTAACCGAGACCTCATCACCCAGGTTAAGATCAAGGTCTTTTCAC
CTGGCCCGCATGGACACCCAGACCAGGTCCCCTACATCGTGACCTGGGAAGCCTTGGCTTTTGACCCCCC
TCCCTGGGTCA
Features (pLannotate 1.2.2; 20 found; start..end, strand, type, name):
    149..1630    +  CDS            Cd5: CD5_MOUSE - Also known as Ly-1. Experimental evidence at protein level: Swiss-Prot protein existence level 1. May act as a receptor in regulating T-cell proliferation. From Mus musculus (Mouse).
   1742..2204    +  misc_feature   IRES: internal ribosome entry site (IRES) of the encephalomyocarditis virus (EMCV)
   2218..2937    +  CDS            EGFP: the original enhanced GFP (Yang et al., 1996) mammalian codon-optimized
   2954..2980    +  misc_feature   MCS (fragment): pBluescript multiple cloning site
   3039..3553    +  LTR            3' LTR: 3' long terminal repeat from murine embryonic stem cell virus
   3715..3731    -  protein_bind   lac operator: The lac repressor binds to the lac operator to inhibit transcription in E. coli. This inhibition can be relieved by adding lactose or isopropyl-β-D-thiogalactopyranoside (IPTG). lac repressor encoded by lacI
   3739..3769    -  promoter       lac promoter: promoter for the E. coli lac operon
   3784..3805    -  protein_bind   CAP binding site: CAP binding activates transcription in the presence of cAMP. E. coli catabolite activator protein
   3818..3910    -  CDS            lacI (fragment): lac repressor; lacI; The lac repressor binds to the lac operator to inhibit transcription in E. coli. This inhibition can be relieved by adding lactose or isopropyl-β-D-thiogalactopyranoside (IPTG).
   4093..4681    -  rep_origin     ori: high-copy-number ColE1/pMB1/pBR322/pUC origin of replication
   4852..5712    -  CDS            AmpR: β-lactamase; bla; confers resistance to ampicillin, carbenicillin, and related antibiotics
   5713..5817    -  promoter       AmpR promoter: bla
   5912..5947    +  CDS            rop (fragment): Rop protein, which maintains plasmids at low copy number; rop
   6049..6148    +  misc_feature   bom (fragment): basis of mobility region from pBR322
   6154..6303    -  CDS            lacZα (fragment): LacZα fragment of β-galactosidase; lacZ fragment
   6303..6504    -  CDS            TcR (fragment): tetracycline efflux protein; tet; confers resistance to tetracycline
   6505..6603    +  CDS            env (fragment): murine leukemia virus gPr80 envelope polyprotein precursor; env; proteolytically cleaved into gp70SU and p15TM subunits
   6645..7161    +  LTR            5' LTR: 5' long terminal repeat from murine embryonic stem cell virus
   7225..7566    +  misc_feature   MESV Ψ: packaging signal of murine embryonic stem cell virus
   7633..128     +  CDS            gag (truncated) (across the origin): truncated Moloney murine leukemia virus (MMLV) gag gene lacking the start codon
