[The description below was written by a language model from this plasmid's Addgene catalogue record and pLannotate feature annotations shown in this document.]
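Description:
MIGR1-CD5 is a gammaretroviral expression vector built on the MIGR1 backbone for over-expression of mouse CD5 (Cd5, also known as Ly-1 or Lyt-1), a T-cell surface protein thought to act as a receptor regulating T-cell proliferation. The roughly 7.9 kb plasmid is propagated in E. coli through a high-copy ColE1/pUC-type origin and selected with ampicillin via the β-lactamase gene. The bacterial portion also carries short non-functional remnants of earlier cloning vectors (fragments of lacI, lacZα, rop, bom and the tetracycline resistance gene, plus a lac promoter/operator), which have no evident role in the construct's use.

The proviral cassette is flanked by 5′ and 3′ long terminal repeats annotated as murine embryonic stem cell virus type. The 5′ LTR is followed by the Ψ packaging signal and a truncated MMLV gag segment lacking its start codon, which extends the packaging region without producing Gag protein. The 5′ LTR serves as the promoter, driving a single bicistronic transcript. The approximately 1.5 kb Cd5 coding sequence comes first, followed by an EMCV IRES that allows cap-independent translation of EGFP from the same mRNA. Green fluorescence therefore marks transduced cells and roughly tracks CD5 transgene expression, so they can be identified or sorted without drug selection.

Because the vector lacks functional gag, pol and env genes, these must be supplied in trans by a packaging system to generate replication-defective virus. The record indicates use for CD5 over-expression, and the associated work concerns CD5 and basal NF-κB signalling in T cells.
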