Addgene plasmid #159329: MIGR1-CD5
Purpose: Over-expression of mouse CD5
Depositing lab: Nevil Singh. Depositing organization: University of Maryland, Baltimore. Publication: CD5 dynamically calibrates basal NF-kappaB signaling in T cells during thymic development and peripheral activation. Matson CA, Choi S, Livak F, Zhao B, Mitra A, Love PE, Singh NJ. Proc Natl Acad Sci U S A. 2020 Jun 23;117(25):14342-14353. doi: 10.1073/pnas.1922525117. Epub 2020 Jun 8. PubMed 32513716.
Backbone
  Vector backbone: MIGR1
  Vector type: Retroviral
Growth in bacteria
  Bacterial resistance: Ampicillin, 100 μg/mL
  Growth temperature: 37°C
  Growth strain: NEB Stable
  Copy number: High Copy
Gene/Insert
  Gene/Insert name: CD5 (alt names: Lyt-1; Ly1; 12507)
  Species: M. musculus (mouse)
  Insert size (bp): 1485
  GenBank ID: NM_007650.3
  Entrez Gene: Cd5 (a.k.a. Ly-1, Ly-A, Ly-12, Lyt-1)
  Promoter: LTR
  Cloning method: Ligation Independent Cloning
  Sequencing primers: 5′ CCCTTGAACCTCCTCGTTCGACC; 3′ GCATTCCTTTGGCGAGAG
Resource information
  A portion of this plasmid was derived from a plasmid made by: Derived from Addgene plasmid 27490 MIGR1 from Dr. Warren Pear's lab
Terms and licenses: Academic/Nonprofit Terms; Industry Terms: Not Available to Industry
How to cite: MIGR1-CD5 was a gift from Nevil Singh (Addgene plasmid # 159329 ; http://n2t.net/addgene:159329 ; RRID:Addgene_159329)
